Addgene plasmid #223788: pGenLenti V5-NIX (W36A/L39A; deltaLIR)
Purpose: Stable expression of protein in mammalian cell culture
Depositing lab: Sascha Martens. Depositing organization: University of Vienna. Publication: Reconstitution of BNIP3/NIX-mitophagy initiation reveals hierarchical flexibility of the autophagy machinery. Adriaenssens E, Schaar S, Cook ASI, Stuke JFM, Sawa-Makarska J, Nguyen TN, Ren X, Schuschnig M, Romanov J, Khuu G, Uoselis L, Lazarou M, Hummer G, Hurley JH, Martens S. Nat Cell Biol. 2025 Jul 25. doi: 10.1038/s41556-025-01712-y. PubMed 40715440.
Backbone
  Vector backbone: pGenLenti
  Vector type: Lentiviral
  Selectable markers: Puromycin
Growth in bacteria
  Bacterial resistance: Ampicillin, 100 μg/mL
  Growth temperature: 37°C
  Growth strain: NEB Stable
  Copy number: Unknown
Gene/Insert
  Gene/Insert name: NIX (BNIP3L)
  Species: H. sapiens (human)
  Mutation: W36A/L39A; deletion of LIR
  Entrez Gene: BNIP3L (a.k.a. BNIP3a, NIP3L, NIX)
  Tag / fusion protein: V5 (N terminal on insert)
  Cloning method: Gibson Cloning
Terms and licenses: Academic/Nonprofit Terms; Industry Terms: Not Available to Industry
Depositor comments: Internal #: SMc2501 . Please visit https://doi.org/10.1101/2024.08.28.609967 for bioRxiv preprint.
How to cite: pGenLenti V5-NIX (W36A/L39A; deltaLIR) was a gift from Sascha Martens (Addgene plasmid # 223788 ; http://n2t.net/addgene:223788 ; RRID:Addgene_223788)
