[The description below was written by a language model from this plasmid's Addgene catalogue record and pLannotate feature annotations shown in this document.]
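Description:
pGenLenti V5-NIX (W36A/L39A; deltaLIR) is a lentiviral transfer plasmid built on the pGenLenti backbone for stable expression of a mutant human NIX (BNIP3L) protein in mammalian cell culture. It is maintained in bacteria through a high-copy ColE1/pUC-type origin and an ampicillin resistance gene. The viral portion has a typical HIV-1-derived layout. A CMV enhancer/promoter sits upstream of a truncated 5' LTR to drive genomic RNA production in packaging cells. It is followed by the Ψ packaging signal with a partial gag sequence, the Rev response element for Rev-dependent nuclear export, and the cPPT/CTS. A second truncated LTR annotation closes the cassette at the 3' end, preceded by a fragment of nef sequence.

Between these elements, an internal CMV enhancer/promoter drives the payload, with a T7 promoter immediately downstream of it. The payload is an N-terminal V5 epitope tag followed by the BNIP3L coding sequence. According to the record, the insert carries W36A and L39A substitutions, described as eliminating the LIR (LC3-interacting region), the motif through which this mitophagy receptor binds ATG8-family proteins. A short 3xFLAG fragment is annotated downstream of the insert. The record lists only V5 as a tag, so whether this fragment is translated is not stated. An EMCV IRES then links puromycin N-acetyltransferase to the same transcript, so puromycin selection enriches for transduced cells expressing the cassette, and a WPRE enhances transcript expression. The construct fits studies of BNIP3/NIX-mediated mitophagy initiation, where a V5-detectable, LIR-deficient NIX can be compared with wild-type protein.
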