Features (pLannotate 1.2.2; 25 found; start..end, strand, type, name):
     31..83      -  misc_feature   bom (fragment): basis of mobility region from pBR322
    237..616     +  enhancer       CMV enhancer: human cytomegalovirus immediate early enhancer
    617..816     +  promoter       CMV promoter: human cytomegalovirus (CMV) immediate early promoter
    834..1014    +  LTR            5' LTR (truncated): truncated 5' long terminal repeat (LTR) from HIV-1
   1061..1186    +  misc_feature   HIV-1 Ψ: packaging signal of human immunodeficiency virus type 1
   1170..1508    +  CDS            HIV-1 gag (fragment): gag protein from human immunodeficiency virus 1; gag
   1683..1916    +  misc_feature   RRE: The Rev response element (RRE) of HIV-1 allows for Rev-dependent mRNA export from the nucleus to the cytoplasm.
   2293..2393    +  CDS            Rev (fragment): human immunodeficiency virus 1 (HIV-1) Rev protein; rev; enhances nuclear export of unspliced and incompletely spliced viral mRNAs
   2443..2560    +  misc_feature   cPPT/CTS: central polypurine tract and central termination sequence of HIV-1
   2643..3022    +  enhancer       CMV enhancer: human cytomegalovirus immediate early enhancer
   3024..3223    +  promoter       CMV promoter: human cytomegalovirus (CMV) immediate early promoter
   3252..3270    +  promoter       T7 promoter: promoter for bacteriophage T7 RNA polymerase
   3288..3329    +  CDS            V5 tag: epitope tag from simian virus 5
   3387..4043    +  CDS            BNIP3L: BNI3L_HUMAN - Also known as BNIP3A, BNIP3H, NIX. Experimental evidence at protein level: Swiss-Prot protein existence level 1. Induces apoptosis. Interacts with viral and cellular anti- apoptosis proteins. Can overcome the suppressors BCL-2 and BCL-XL, although high levels of BCL-XL expression will inhibit apoptosis. Inhibits apoptosis induced by BNIP3. Involved in mitochondrial quality control via its interaction with SPATA18/MIEAP: in response to mitochondrial damage, participates in mitochondrial protein catabolic process (also named MALM) leading to the degradation of damaged proteins insi
   4140..4164    +  CDS            3xFLAG (fragment): three tandem FLAG® epitope tags
   4308..4770    +  misc_feature   IRES: internal ribosome entry site (IRES) of the encephalomyocarditis virus (EMCV)
   4772..5371    +  CDS            PuroR: puromycin N-acetyltransferase; pac from Streptomyces alboniger; confers resistance to puromycin
   5404..5427    +  misc_feature   MCS (fragment): pBluescript multiple cloning site
   5427..6015    +  misc_feature   WPRE: woodchuck hepatitis virus posttranscriptional regulatory element
   6016..6035    +  misc_feature   MCS (fragment): pBluescript multiple cloning site
   6037..6537    +  CDS            nef (fragment): NEF_HV1LA - Experimental evidence at protein level: Swiss-Prot protein existence level 1. Extracellular Nef protein targets CD4(+) T-lymphocytes for apoptosis by interacting with CXCR4 surface receptors. From Human immunodeficiency virus type 1 group M subtype B (isolate Lai) (HIV-1).
   6544..6724    +  LTR            5' LTR (truncated): truncated 5' long terminal repeat (LTR) from HIV-1
   6786..7374    -  rep_origin     ori: high-copy-number ColE1/pMB1/pBR322/pUC origin of replication
   7451..8311    -  CDS            AmpR: β-lactamase; bla; confers resistance to ampicillin, carbenicillin, and related antibiotics
   8312..8416    -  promoter       AmpR promoter: bla
>Addgene plasmid #223788 | pGenLenti V5-NIX (W36A/L39A; deltaLIR) | addgene full sequence | sequence record 449291 | Addgene NGS Result
GTCGACGGATCGGGAGATCTCCCGATCCCCTATGGTGCACTCTCAGTACAATCTGCTCTGATGCCGCATA
GTTAAGCCAGTATCTGCTCCCTGCTTGTGTGTTGGAGGTCGCTGAGTAGTGCGCGAGCAAAATTTAAGCT
ACAACAAGGCAAGGCTTGACCGACAATTGCATGAAGAATCTGCTTAGGGTTAGGCGTTTTGCGCTGCTTC
GCGATGTACGGGCCAGATATCGCGTTGACATTGATTATTGACTAGTTATTAATAGTAATCAATTACGGGG
TCATTAGTTCATAGCCCATATATGGAGTTCCGCGTTACATAACTTACGGTAAATGGCCCGCCTGGCTGAC
CGCCCAACGACCCCCGCCCATTGACGTCAATAATGACGTATGTTCCCATAGTAACGCCAATAGGGACTTT
CCATTGACGTCAATGGGTGGAGTATTTACGGTAAACTGCCCACTTGGCAGTACATCAAGTGTATCATATG
CCAAGTACGCCCCCTATTGACGTCAATGACGGTAAATGGCCCGCCTGGCATTATGCCCAGTACATGACCT
TATGGGACTTTCCTACTTGGCAGTACATCTACGTATTAGTCATCGCTATTACCATGGTGATGCGGTTTTG
GCAGTACATCAATGGGCGTGGATAGCGGTTTGACTCACGGGGATTTCCAAGTCTCCACCCCATTGACGTC
AATGGGAGTTTGTTTTGGCACCAAAATCAACGGGACTTTCCAAAATGTCGTAACAACTCCGCCCCATTGA
CGCAAATGGGCGGTAGGCGTGTACGGTGGGAGGTCTATATAAGCAGCGCGTTTTGCCTGTACTGGGTCTC
TCTGGTTAGACCAGATCTGAGCCTGGGAGCTCTCTGGCTAACTAGGGAACCCACTGCTTAAGCCTCAATA
AAGCTTGCCTTGAGTGCTTCAAGTAGTGTGTGCCCGTCTGTTGTGTGACTCTGGTAACTAGAGATCCCTC
AGACCCTTTTAGTCAGTGTGGAAAATCTCTAGCAGTGGCGCCCGAACAGGGACTTGAAAGCGAAAGGGAA
ACCAGAGGAGCTCTCTCGACGCAGGACTCGGCTTGCTGAAGCGCGCACGGCAAGAGGCGAGGGGCGGCGA
CTGGTGAGTACGCCAAAAATTTTGACTAGCGGAGGCTAGAAGGAGAGAGATGGGTGCGAGAGCGTCAGTA
TTAAGCGGGGGAGAATTAGATCGCGATGGGAAAAAATTCGGTTAAGGCCAGGGGGAAAGAAAAAATATAA
ATTAAAACATATAGTATGGGCAAGCAGGGAGCTAGAACGATTCGCAGTTAATCCTGGCCTGTTAGAAACA
TCAGAAGGCTGTAGACAAATACTGGGACAGCTACAACCATCCCTTCAGACAGGATCAGAAGAACTTAGAT
CATTATATAATACAGTAGCAACCCTCTATTGTGTGCATCAAAGGATAGAGATAAAAGACACCAAGGAAGC
TTTAGACAAGATAGAGGAAGAGCAAAACAAAAGTAAGACCACCGCACAGCAAGCGGCCGGCCGCTGATCT
TCAGACCTGGAGGAGGAGATATGAGGGACAATTGGAGAAGTGAATTATATAAATATAAAGTAGTAAAAAT
TGAACCATTAGGAGTAGCACCCACCAAGGCAAAGAGAAGAGTGGTGCAGAGAGAAAAAAGAGCAGTGGGA
ATAGGAGCTTTGTTCCTTGGGTTCTTGGGAGCAGCAGGAAGCACTATGGGCGCAGCGTCAATGACGCTGA
CGGTACAGGCCAGACAATTATTGTCTGGTATAGTGCAGCAGCAGAACAATTTGCTGAGGGCTATTGAGGC
GCAACAGCATCTGTTGCAACTCACAGTCTGGGGCATCAAGCAGCTCCAGGCAAGAATCCTGGCTGTGGAA
AGATACCTAAAGGATCAACAGCTCCTGGGGATTTGGGGTTGCTCTGGAAAACTCATTTGCACCACTGCTG
TGCCTTGGAATGCTAGTTGGAGTAATAAATCTCTGGAACAGATTTGGAATCACACGACCTGGATGGAGTG
GGACAGAGAAATTAACAATTACACAAGCTTAATACACTCCTTAATTGAAGAATCGCAAAACCAGCAAGAA
AAGAATGAACAAGAATTATTGGAATTAGATAAATGGGCAAGTTTGTGGAATTGGTTTAACATAACAAATT
GGCTGTGGTATATAAAATTATTCATAATGATAGTAGGAGGCTTGGTAGGTTTAAGAATAGTTTTTGCTGT
ACTTTCTATAGTGAATAGAGTTAGGCAGGGATATTCACCATTATCGTTTCAGACCCACCTCCCAACCCCG
AGGGGACCCGACAGGCCCGAAGGAATAGAAGAAGAAGGTGGAGAGAGAGACAGAGACAGATCCATTCGAT
TAGTGAACGGATCGGCACTGCGTGCGCCAATTCTGCAGACAAATGGCAGTATTCATCCACAATTTTAAAA
GAAAAGGGGGGATTGGGGGGTACAGTGCAGGGGAAAGAATAGTAGACATAATAGCAACAGACATACAAAC
TAAAGAATTACAAAAACAAATTACAAAAATTCAAAATTTTCGGGTTTATTACAGGGACAGCAGAGATCCA
GTTTGGTTAGTACCGGGCCCGCTCTAGACATGTCCAATATGACCGCCATGTTGACATTGATTATTGACTA
GTTATTAATAGTAATCAATTACGGGGTCATTAGTTCATAGCCCATATATGGAGTTCCGCGTTACATAACT
TACGGTAAATGGCCCGCCTGGCTGACCGCCCAACGACCCCCGCCCATTGACGTCAATAATGACGTATGTT
CCCATAGTAACGCCAATAGGGACTTTCCATTGACGTCAATGGGTGGAGTATTTACGGTAAACTGCCCACT
TGGCAGTACATCAAGTGTATCATATGCCAAGTCCGCCCCCTATTGACGTCAATGACGGTAAATGGCCCGC
CTGGCATTATGCCCAGTACATGACCTTACGGGACTTTCCTACTTGGCAGTACATCTACGTATTAGTCATC
GCTATTACCATGGTGATGCGGTTTTGGCAGTACACCAATGGGCGTGGATAGCGGTTTGACTCACGGGGAT
TTCCAAGTCTCCACCCCATTGACGTCAATGGGAGTTTGTTTTGGCACCAAAATCAACGGGACTTTCCAAA
ATGTCGTAATAACCCCGCCCCGTTGACGCAAATGGGCGGTAGGCGTGTACGGTGGGAGGTCTATATAAGC
AGAGCTCGTTTAGTGAACCGTCAGAATTTTGTAATACGACTCACTATAGGGCGGCCGGGAATTCATGGGT
AAGCCTATCCCTAACCCTCTCCTCGGTCTCGATTCTACGCGAGTTGCGCCCGGGAGATCTGAGCTCCCGC
GGTGGCAGGCACCATATGGTACCCGTATGTCGTCCCACCTAGTCGAGCCGCCGCCGCCCCTGCACAACAA
CAACAACAACTGCGAGGAAAATGAGCAGTCTCTGCCCCCGCCGGCCGGCCTCAACAGTTCCGCGGTGGAG
GCACCCATGAACAGCAGCAATGGCAATGATAATGGCAATGGGAAAAATGGGGGGCTGGAACACGTACCAT
CCTCATCCTCCATCCACAATGGAGACATGGAGAAGATTCTTTTGGATGCACAACATGAATCAGGACAGAG
TAGTTCCAGAGGCAGTTCTCACTGTGACAGCCCTTCGCCACAAGAAGATGGGCAGATCATGTTTGATGTG
GAAATGCACACCAGCAGGGACCATAGCTCTCAGTCAGAAGAAGAAGTTGTAGAAGGAGAGAAGGAAGTCG
AGGCTTTGAAGAAAAGTGCGGACTGGGTATCAGACTGGTCCAGTAGACCCGAAAACATTCCACCCAAGGA
GTTCCACTTCAGACACCCTAAACGTTCTGTGTCTTTAAGCATGAGGAAAAGTGGAGCCATGAAGAAAGGG
GGTATTTTCTCCGCAGAATTTCTGAAGGTGTTCATTCCATCTCTCTTCCTTTCTCATGTTTTGGCTTTGG
GGCTAGGCATCTATATTGGAAAGCGACTGAGCACACCCTCTGCCAGCACCTACTGAGGATCCGGTACCGA
GGAGATCTGCCGCCGCGATCGCCGGCGCGCCAGATCTCAAGCTTAACTAGCTAGCGGACCGACGCGTACG
CGGCCGCTCGATTACAAGGATGACGACGATAAGGTTTAAACCTAGGCGTAGCGGCCGCAAATTCCGCCCC
TCTCCCTCCCCCCCCCCTAACGTTACTGGCCGAAGCCGCTTGGAATAAGGCCGGTGTGCGTTTGTCTATA
TGTTATTTTCCACCATATTGCCGTCTTTTGGCAATGTGAGGGCCCGGAAACCTGGCCCTGTCTTCTTGAC
GAGCATTCCTAGGGGTCTTTCCCCTCTCGCCAAAGGAATGCAAGGTCTGTTGAATGTCGTGAAGGAAGCA
GTTCCTCTGGAAGCTTCTTGAAGACAAACAACGTCTGTAGCGACCCTTTGCAGGCAGCGGAACCCCCCAC
CTGGCGACAGGTGCCTCTGCGGCCAAAAGCCACGTGTATAAGATACACCTGCAAAGGCGGCACAACCCCA
GTGCCACGTTGTGAGTTGGATAGTTGTGGAAAGAGTCAAATGGCTCTCCTCAAGCGTATTCAACAAGGGG
CTGAAGGATGCCCAGAAGGTACCCCATTGTATGGGATCTGATCTGGGGCCTCGGTGCACATGCTTTACAT
GTGTTTAGTCGAGGTTAAAAAAACGTCTAGGCCCCCCGAACCACGGGGACGTGGTTTTCCTTTGAAAAAC
ACGATGATAATATGACCGAGTACAAGCCCACGGTGCGCCTCGCCACCCGCGACGACGTCCCCCGGGCAGT
ACGCACCCTCGCCGCCGCGTTCGCCGACTACCCCGCCACGCGCCACACCGTCGATCCAGACCGCCACATC
GAGCGGGTCACCGAGCTGCAAGAACTCTTCCTCACGCGCGTCGGGCTCGACATCGGCAAGGTGTGGGTCG
CGGACGACGGCGCCGCGGTGGCGGTCTGGACCACGCCGGAGAGCGTCGAAGCGGGGGCGGTGTTCGCCGA
GATCGGCCCGCGCATGGCCGAGTTGAGCGGTTCCCGGCTGGCCGCGCAGCAACAGATGGAAGGCCTCCTG
GCGCCGCACCGGCCCAAGGAGCCCGCGTGGTTCCTGGCCACCGTCGGCGTCTCGCCCGACCACCAGGGCA
AGGGTCTGGGCAGCGCCGTCGTGCTCCCCGGAGTGGAGGCGGCCGAGCGCGCCGGGGTGCCCGCCTTCCT
GGAGACCTCCGCGCCCCGCAACCTCCCCTTCTACGAGCGGCTCGGCTTCACCGTCACCGCCGACGTCGAG
GTGCCCGAAGGACCGCGCACCTGGTGCATGACCCGCAAGCCCGGTGCCTGAACATGTTTAAGGGTTCCGG
TTCCACTAGGTACAATTCGATATCAAGCTTATCGATAATCAACCTCTGGATTACAAAATTTGTGAAAGAT
TGACTGGTATTCTTAACTATGTTGCTCCTTTTACGCTATGTGGATACGCTGCTTTAATGCCTTTGTATCA
TGCTATTGCTTCCCGTATGGCTTTCATTTTCTCCTCCTTGTATAAATCCTGGTTGCTGTCTCTTTATGAG
GAGTTGTGGCCCGTTGTCAGGCAACGTGGCGTGGTGTGCACTGTGTTTGCTGACGCAACCCCCACTGGTT
GGGGCATTGCCACCACCTGTCAGCTCCTTTCCGGGACTTTCGCTTTCCCCCTCCCTATTGCCACGGCGGA
ACTCATCGCCGCCTGCCTTGCCCGCTGCTGGACAGGGGCTCGGCTGTTGGGCACTGACAATTCCGTGGTG
TTGTCGGGGAAATCATCGTCCTTTCCTTGGCTGCTCGCCTGTGTTGCCACCTGGATTCTGCGCGGGACGT
CCTTCTGCTACGTCCCTTCGGCCCTCAATCCAGCGGACCTTCCTTCCCGCGGCCTGCTGCCGGCTCTGCG
GCCTCTTCCGCGTCTTCGCCTTCGCCCTCAGACGAGTCGGATCTCCCTTTGGGCCGCCTCCCCGCATCGA
TACCGTCGACCTCGATCGAGACCTAGAAAAACATGGAGCAATCACAAGTAGCAATACAGCAGCTACCAAT
GCTGATTGTGCCTGGCTAGAAGCACAAGAGGAGGAGGAGGTGGGTTTTCCAGTCACACCTCAGGTACCTT
TAAGACCAATGACTTACAAGGCAGCTGTAGATCTTAGCCACTTTTTAAAAGAAAAGGGGGGACTGGAAGG
GCTAATTCACTCCCAACGAAGACAAGATATCCTTGATCTGTGGATCTACCACACACAAGGCTACTTCCCT
GATTGGCAGAACTACACACCAGGGCCAGGGATCAGATATCCACTGACCTTTGGATGGTGCTACAAGCTAG
TACCAGTTGAGCAAGAGAAGGTAGAAGAAGCCAATGAAGGAGAGAACACCCGCTTGTTACACCCTGTGAG
CCTGCATGGGATGGATGACCCGGAGAGAGAAGTATTAGAGTGGAGGTTTGACAGCCGCCTAGCATTTCAT
CACATGGCCCGAGAGCTGCATCCGGACTGTACTGGGTCTCTCTGGTTAGACCAGATCTGAGCCTGGGAGC
TCTCTGGCTAACTAGGGAACCCACTGCTTAAGCCTCAATAAAGCTTGCCTTGAGTGCTTCAAGTAGTGTG
TGCCCGTCTGTTGTGTGACTCTGGTAACTAGAGATCCCTCAGACCCTTTTAGTCAGTGTGGAAAATCTCT
AGCAGCATGTGAGCAAAAGGCCAGCAAAAGGCCAGGAACCGTAAAAAGGCCGCGTTGCTGGCGTTTTTCC
ATAGGCTCCGCCCCCCTGACGAGCATCACAAAAATCGACGCTCAAGTCAGAGGTGGCGAAACCCGACAGG
ACTATAAAGATACCAGGCGTTTCCCCCTGGAAGCTCCCTCGTGCGCTCTCCTGTTCCGACCCTGCCGCTT
ACCGGATACCTGTCCGCCTTTCTCCCTTCGGGAAGCGTGGCGCTTTCTCATAGCTCACGCTGTAGGTATC
TCAGTTCGGTGTAGGTCGTTCGCTCCAAGCTGGGCTGTGTGCACGAACCCCCCGTTCAGCCCGACCGCTG
CGCCTTATCCGGTAACTATCGTCTTGAGTCCAACCCGGTAAGACACGACTTATCGCCACTGGCAGCAGCC
ACTGGTAACAGGATTAGCAGAGCGAGGTATGTAGGCGGTGCTACAGAGTTCTTGAAGTGGTGGCCTAACT
ACGGCTACACTAGAAGAACAGTATTTGGTATCTGCGCTCTGCTGAAGCCAGTTACCTTCGGAAAAAGAGT
TGGTAGCTCTTGATCCGGCAAACAAACCACCGCTGGTAGCGGTGGTTTTTTTGTTTGCAAGCAGCAGATT
ACGCGCAGAAAAAAAGGATCTCAAGAAGATCCTTTGATCTTTTCTACGGGGTCTGACGCTCAGTGGAACG
AAAACTCACGTTAAGGGATTTTGGTCATGATTACCAATGCTTAATCAGTGAGGCACCTATCTCAGCGATC
TGTCTATTTCGTTCATCCATAGTTGCCTGACTCCCCGTCGTGTAGATAACTACGATACGGGAGGGCTTAC
CATCTGGCCCCAGTGCTGCAATGATACCGCGAGACCCACGCTCACCGGCTCCAGATTTATCAGCAATAAA
CCAGCCAGCCGGAAGGGCCGAGCGCAGAAGTGGTCCTGCAACTTTATCCGCCTCCATCCAGTCTATTAAT
TGTTGCCGGGAAGCTAGAGTAAGTAGTTCGCCAGTTAATAGTTTGCGCAACGTTGTTGCCATTGCTACAG
GCATCGTGGTGTCACGCTCGTCGTTTGGTATGGCTTCATTCAGCTCCGGTTCCCAACGATCAAGGCGAGT
TACATGATCCCCCATGTTGTGCAAAAAAGCGGTTAGCTCCTTCGGTCCTCCGATCGTTGTCAGAAGTAAG
TTGGCCGCAGTGTTATCACTCATGGTTATGGCAGCACTGCATAATTCTCTTACTGTCATGCCATCCGTAA
GATGCTTTTCTGTGACTGGTGAGTACTCAACCAAGTCATTCTGAGAATAGTGTATGCGGCGACCGAGTTG
CTCTTGCCCGGCGTCAATACGGGATAATACCGCGCCACATAGCAGAACTTTAAAAGTGCTCATCATTGGA
AAACGTTCTTCGGGGCGAAAACTCTCAAGGATCTTACCGCTGTTGAGATCCAGTTCGATGTAACCCACTC
GTGCACCCAACTGATCTTCAGCATCTTTTACTTTCACCAGCGTTTCTGGGTGAGCAAAAACAGGAAGGCA
AAATGCCGCAAAAAAGGGAATAAGGGCGACACGGAAATGTTGAATACTCATACTCTTCCTTTTTCAATAT
TATTGAAGCATTTATCAGGGTTATTGTCTCATGAGCGGATACATATTTGAATGTATTTAGAAAAATAAAC
AAATAGGGGTTCCGCGCACATTTCCCCGAAAAGTGCCACCTGAC
